Addgene plasmid #207932: pKD016
Purpose: (Empty Backbone) Premade plasma membrane marker, pUBQ10:PiP1;4:mTurquoise2:tHSP18.2M:FastRed, for braiding
Depositing lab: Alexis Maizel. Depositing organization: Universitaet Heidelberg. Publication: GreenGate 2.0: Backwards compatible addons for assembly of complex transcriptional units and their stacking with GreenGate. Piepers M, Erbstein K, Reyes-Hernandez J, Song C, Tessi T, Petrasiunaite V, Faerber N, Distel K, Maizel A. PLoS One. 2023 Sep 8;18(9):e0290097. doi: 10.1371/journal.pone.0290097. eCollection 2023. PubMed 37682951.
Backbone
  Vector backbone: pCAMBIA
  Vector type: Plant Expression
Growth in bacteria
  Bacterial resistance: Kanamycin, 50 μg/mL
  Growth temperature: 37°C
  Growth strain: DH5alpha
  Copy number: High Copy
Gene/Insert
  Gene/Insert name: None
Terms and licenses: Academic/Nonprofit Terms; Industry Terms: Not Available to Industry
How to cite: pKD016 was a gift from Alexis Maizel (Addgene plasmid # 207932 ; http://n2t.net/addgene:207932 ; RRID:Addgene_207932)
