[The description below was written by a language model from this plasmid's Addgene catalogue record and pLannotate feature annotations shown in this document.]
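Description:
pKD016 is a pCAMBIA-based binary plant expression vector of about 12 kb from the GreenGate 2.0 toolkit, catalogued as an empty backbone because it is meant to receive further transcriptional units rather than carry a user-defined insert. It replicates in E. coli from a ColE1/pMB1-type origin (with the pBR322 bom region and a rop remnant) and carries the pVS1 oriV, RepA and StaA functions that allow stable maintenance in Agrobacterium. Bacterial selection is by kanamycin through an aph(3')-Ia gene located in the backbone, outside the nopaline-type left and right T-DNA border repeats.

Within the T-DNA there are two preassembled cassettes. The first is a plasma membrane marker: the Arabidopsis aquaporin PIP1;4 is fused at its C-terminus to the cyan fluorescent protein mTurquoise2 and terminated by the Arabidopsis HSP18.2 terminator. The catalogue entry states that this unit is driven by the UBQ10 promoter, although the automated annotation does not label a promoter in the region upstream of the PIP1;4 coding sequence. The second cassette is the FastRed seed selection marker, annotated as an oleosin coding sequence fused to mCherry and followed by a NOS terminator. This produces red-fluorescent seeds so that transformants can be identified visually without antibiotic or herbicide selection. The oleosin promoter is not annotated. The reverse-strand MSR4 fragment detected just upstream may simply be neighbouring genomic sequence carried along with that promoter region, but the record does not confirm this.

The stated use is "braiding", the GreenGate 2.0 approach for stacking multiple transcriptional units. pKD016 thus offers a ready-made membrane marker and seed selection to which additional expression units can be added before Agrobacterium-mediated plant transformation. The cloning sites used for this stacking are not annotated in the feature table.
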