Features (pLannotate 1.2.2; 17 found; start..end, strand, type, name):
    702..1562    +  CDS            PIP1.4: PIP14_ARATH - Also known as TMPC. Experimental evidence at protein level: Swiss-Prot protein existence level 1. Aquaporins facilitate the transport of water and small neutral solutes across cell membranes. From Arabidopsis thaliana (Mouse-ear cress).
   1611..2327    +  CDS            mTurquoise2: mTurquoise2 is a basic (constitutively fluorescent) cyan fluorescent protein published in 2012, derived from Aequorea victoria. It is reported to be a rapidly-maturing monomer with very low acid sensitivity.
   2342..2590    +  terminator     HSP terminator: efficient transcription terminator from the Arabidopsis thaliana heat shock protein 18.2 gene (Nagaya et al., 2010)
   2959..3483    -  CDS            MSR4 (fragment): MSRA4_ARATH - Also known as PMSR, PMSR4. Experimental evidence at protein level: Swiss-Prot protein existence level 1. Catalyzes the reduction of methionine sulfoxide (MetSO) to methionine in proteins. Plays a protective role against oxidative stress by restoring activity to proteins that have been inactivated by methionine oxidation. Prevents the methionine sulfoxidation of the heat shock protein HSP21 and its subsequent inactivation. MSRA family specifically reduces the MetSO S-enantiomer. From Arabidopsis thaliana (Mouse-ear cress).
   4025..4741    +  CDS            OLEO2_BRANA: Experimental evidence at protein level: Swiss-Prot protein existence level 1. May have a structural role to stabilize the lipid body during desiccation of the seed by preventing coalescence of the oil. Probably interacts with both lipid and phospholipid moieties of lipid bodies. May also provide recognition signals for specific lipase anchorage in lipolysis during seedling growth. From Brassica napus (Rape).
   4742..5449    +  CDS            mCherry: mCherry is a basic (constitutively fluorescent) red fluorescent protein published in 2004, derived from Discosoma sp.. It is reported to be a very rapidly-maturing monomer with low acid sensitivity.
   5476..5694    +  terminator     NOS terminator (fragment): nopaline synthase terminator and poly(A) signal
   5726..5750    +  misc_feature   RB T-DNA repeat: right border repeat from nopaline C58 T-DNA
   6090..6491    +  CDS            Y4CG_SINFN (fragment): Protein inferred from homology: Swiss-Prot protein existence level 3. From Sinorhizobium fredii (strain NBRC 101917 / NGR234).
   7051..7680    +  CDS            pVS1 StaA: stability protein from the Pseudomonas plasmid pVS1 (Heeb et al., 2000)
   8109..9182    +  CDS            pVS1 RepA: replication protein from the Pseudomonas plasmid pVS1 (Heeb et al., 2000)
   9248..9442    +  rep_origin     pVS1 oriV: origin of replication for the Pseudomonas plasmid pVS1 (Heeb et al., 2000)
   9645..9684    +  CDS            rop (fragment): Rop protein, which maintains plasmids at low copy number; rop
   9786..9926    +  misc_feature   bom: basis of mobility region from pBR322
  10112..10700   -  rep_origin     ori: high-copy-number ColE1/pMB1/pBR322/pUC origin of replication
  10788..11603   -  CDS            KanR: aminoglycoside phosphotransferase; aph(3')-Ia; confers resistance to kanamycin in bacteria or G418 (Geneticin®) in eukaryotes
  12036..12060   +  misc_feature   LB T-DNA repeat: left border repeat from nopaline C58 T-DNA
>Addgene plasmid #207932 | pKD016 | addgene full sequence | sequence record 415340 | Addgene NGS Result
TAACGAATTACCATGGCACCTGCTGCAACCTCGACGAGTCAGTAATAAACGGCGTCAAAGTGGTTGCAGC
CGGCACACACGAGTCGTGTTTATCAACTCAAAGCACAAATACTTTTCCTCAACCTAAAAATAAGGCAATT
AGCCAAAAACAACTTTGCGTGTAAACAACGCTCAATACACGTGTCATTTTATTATTAGCTATTGCTTCAC
CGCCTTAGCTTTCTCGTGACCTAGTCGTCCTCGTCTTTTCTTCTTCTTCTTCTATAAAACAATACCCAAA
GAGCTCTTCTTCTTCACAATTCAGATTTCAATTTCTCAAAATCTTAAAAACTTTCTCTCAATTCTCTCTA
CCGTGATCAAGGTAAATTTCTGTGTTCCTTATTCTCTCAAAATCTTCGATTTTGTTTTCGTTCGATCCCA
ATTTCGTATATGTTCTTTGGTTTAGATTCTGTTAATCTTAGATCGAAGACGATTTTCTGGGTTTGATCGT
TAGATATCATCTTAATTCTCGATTAGGGTTTCATAGATATCATCCGATTTGTTCAAATAATTTGAGTTTT
GTCGAATAATTACTCTTCGATTTGTGATTTCTATCTAGATCTGGTGTTAGTTTCTAGTTTGTGCGATCGA
ATTTGTAGATTAATCTGAGTTTTTCTGATTAACAAACAGTATTCAGTCGACTGGTACCAACAGGCTCAAC
AATGGAAGGCAAAGAAGAAGATGTACGAGTGGGAGCTAACAAGTTCCCGGAGAGGCAACCCATCGGTACA
TCGGCTCAGTCCACCGACAAGGACTACAAAGAGCCACCTCCTGCGCCACTGTTCGAGCCCGGCGAGCTCA
GCTCATGGTCTTTCTACAGAGCCGGAATAGCTGAGTTTATCGCTACTTTCTTGTTTCTCTACATCACTGT
TTTGACTGTAATGGGAGTTAAGAGAGCACCAAACATGTGTGCTTCTGTTGGAATCCAAGGTATCGCGTGG
GCTTTTGGTGGCATGATCTTTGCTCTTGTCTACTGTACTGCTGGAATTTCAGGTGGACACATCAACCCTG
CTGTAACATTCGGTCTGTTCTTGGCTCGGAAGTTATCTCTGACCAGAGCAGTGTTCTACATGATTATGCA
ATGCCTTGGAGCCATCTGTGGTGCCGGAGTCGTCAAAGGTTTCCAGCCAACGCCGTACCAGACTCTCGGT
GGTGGTGCTAACACCGTTGCTCATGGCTACACCAAAGGTTCTGGCCTTGGTGCTGAAATCATCGGAACAT
TCGTTCTCGTCTACACTGTCTTCTCCGCCACCGACGCCAAGAGAAGCGCCCGTGACTCACACGTCCCGAT
TTTGGCGCCGCTCCCAATCGGATTTGCAGTGTTCTTGGTACACTTGGCAACAATACCGATCACCGGGACC
GGAATCAACCCAGCTAGAAGTCTTGGAGCCGCAATTATCTACAACAAGGACCACTCTTGGGATGACCATT
GGATTTTCTGGGTTGGACCATTCATTGGAGCAGCTCTAGCAGCACTATATCACCAGATTGTCATCAGAGC
GATTCCTTTCAAGAGCAAGAGTTCAGGTGCTAGCGGTGGCAGCGGTGGCACTAGTGGTGGAGGCGGATCC
ATGGTGAGCAAGGGCGAGGAGCTGTTCACCGGGGTGGTGCCCATCCTGGTCGAGCTGGACGGCGACGTAA
ACGGCCACAAGTTCAGCGTGTCCGGCGAGGGCGAGGGCGATGCCACCTACGGCAAGCTGACCCTGAAGTT
CATCTGCACCACCGGCAAGCTGCCCGTGCCCTGGCCCACCCTCGTGACCACCCTGTCCTGGGGCGTGCAG
TGCTTCGCCCGCTACCCCGACCACATGAAGCAGCACGACTTCTTCAAGTCCGCCATGCCCGAAGGCTACG
TCCAGGAGCGCACCATCTTCTTCAAGGACGACGGCAACTACAAGACCCGCGCCGAGGTGAAGTTCGAGGG
CGACACCCTGGTGAACCGCATCGAGCTGAAGGGCATCGACTTCAAGGAGGACGGCAACATCCTGGGGCAC
AAGCTGGAGTACAACTACTTTAGCGACAACGTCTATATCACCGCCGACAAGCAGAAGAACGGCATCAAGG
CCAACTTCAAGATCCGCCACAACATCGAGGACGGCGGCGTGCAGCTCGCCGACCACTACCAGCAGAACAC
CCCCATCGGCGACGGCCCCGTGCTGCTGCCCGACAACCACTACCTGAGCACCCAGTCCAAGCTGAGCAAA
GACCCCAACGAGAAGCGCGATCACATGGTCCTGCTGGAGTTCGTGACCGCCGCCGGGATCACTCTCGGCA
TGGACGAGCTGTACAAGTAGCTGCGAGCTCATATGAAGATGAAGATGAAATATTTGGTGTGTCAAATAAA
TAGCTTGTGTGCTTAAGTTTGTGTTTTTTTCTTGGCTTGTTGTGTTATGAATTTGTGGCTTTTTCTAATA
TTAAATGAATGTAAGATCTCATTATAATGAATAAACAAATGTTTCTATAATCCATTGTGAATGTTTTGTT
GGATCTCTTCTGCAGCATATAACTACTGTATGTGCTATGGTATGGACTATGGAATATGATTAAAGATAAG
GAATTCACTACTTCAAGTGTATGTAGGTATAGTAACATGAACAAGAACAGACTCAAGTACAAGATCGCAT
ACGAAAATGGAAATGGCAATGTCACTTCCACATAATCAAACACGAATCCTCATATCAACAAGGCCTGAGA
TTCTAACTAGCTCATAACAACTTAGCCAATAGTTACTTGAGACTACCAAATGTATGTAGAACTAAAGACT
AAGGGACAGAGAGTTCGTCTAAACAGGTGAATCTAGTCGTTGTTATCTAATAAACAATTCAGCCCCAAAT
GCAGAACACACATAGAGCTCTCTATTGATTCAAATTACGATCTGATACTGATAACGTCTAGATTTTTAGG
GTTAAAGCAATCAATCACCTGACGATTCAAGGTGGTTGGATCATGACGATTCCAGAAAACATCAAGCAAG
CTCTCAAAGCTACACTCTTTGGGATCATACTGAACTCTAACAACCTCGTTATGTCCCGTAGTGCCAGTAC
AGACATCCTCGTAACTCGGATTGTGCACGATGCCATGGCTATACCCAACCTCGGTCTTGGTCACACCAGG
AACTCTCTGGTAAGCTAGCTCCACTCCCCAGAAACAACCGGCGCCAAATTGCGCGAATTGCTGACCTGAA
GACGGAACATCATCGTCGGGTCCTTGGGCGATTGCGGCGGAAGATGGGTCAGCTTGGGCTTGAGGACCAG
ACCCGAATCCGAGTCTGTTGAAAAGGTTGTTCATTGGGGATTTGTATACGGAGATTGGTCGTCGAGAGGT
TTGAGGGAAAGGACAAATGGGTTTGGCTCTGGAGAAAGAGAGTGCGGCTTTAGAGAGAGAATTGAGAGGT
TTAGAGAGAGATGCGGCGGCGATGAGCGGAGGAGAGACGACGAGGACCTGCATTATCAAAGCAGTGACGT
GGTGAAATTTGGAACTTTTAAGAGGCAGATAGATTTATTATTTGTATCCATTTTCTTCATTGTTCTAGAA
TGTCGCGGAACAAATTTTAAAACTAAATCCTAAATTTTTCTAATTTTGTTGCCAATAGTGGATATGTGGG
CCGTATAGAAGGAATCTATTGAAGGCCCAAACCCATACTGACGAGCCCAAAGGTTCGTTTTGCGTTTTAT
GTTTCGGTTCGATGCCAACGCCACATTCTGAGCTAGGCAAAAAACAAACGTGTCTTTGAATAGACTCCTC
TCGTTAACACATGCAGCGGCTGCATGGTGACGCCATTAACACGTGGCCTACAATTGCATGATGTCTCCAT
TGACACGTGACTTCTCGTCTCCTTTCTTAATATATCTAACAAACACTCCTACCTCTTCCAAAATATATAC
ACATCTTTTTGATCAATCTCTCATTCAAAATCTCATTCTCTCTAGTAAACAAGAACAAAAAAATGGCGGA
TACAGCTAGAGGAACCCATCACGATATCATCGGCAGGGACCAGTACCCGATGATGGGCCGAGATCGAGAT
CAGTACCAGATGTCCGGACGAGGATCTGACTACTCCAAGTCTAGGCAGATTGCTAAAGCTGCAACTGCTG
TCACAGCTGGTGGTTCCCTCCTTGTTCTCTCCAGCCTTACCCTTGTTGGAACTGTCATAGCTTTGACTGT
TGCAACACCTCTGCTCGTTATCTTCAGCCCAATCCTTGTCCCGGCTCTCATCACAGTTGCACTCCTCATC
ACCGGTTTTCTTTCCTCTGGAGGGTTTGGCATTGCCGCTATAACCGTTTTCTCTTGGATTTACAAGTAAG
CACACATTTATCATCTTACTTCATAATTTTGTGCAATATGTGCATGCATGTGTTGAGCCAGTAGCTTTGG
ATCAATTTTTTTGGTCGAATAACAAATGTAACAATAAGAAATTGCAAATTCTAGGGAACATTTGGTTAAC
TAAATACGAAATTTGACCTAGCTAGCTTGAATGTGTCTGTGTATATCATCTATATAGGTAAAATGCTTGG
TATGATACCTATTGATTGTGAATAGGTACGCAACGGGAGAGCACCCACAGGGATCAGACAAGTTGGACAG
TGCAAGGATGAAGTTGGGAAGCAAAGCTCAGGATCTGAAAGACAGAGCTCAGTACTACGGACAGCAACAT
ACTGGTGGGGAACATGACCGTGACCGTACTCGTGGTGGCCAGCACACTACTATGTTGAGCAAGGGCGAGG
AGGATAACATGGCCATCATCAAGGAGTTCATGCGCTTCAAGGTGCACATGGAGGGCTCCGTGAACGGCCA
CGAGTTCGAGATCGAGGGCGAGGGCGAGGGCCGCCCCTACGAGGGCACCCAGACCGCCAAGCTGAAGGTG
ACCAAGGGTGGCCCCCTGCCCTTCGCCTGGGACATCCTGTCCCCTCAGTTCATGTACGGCTCCAAGGCCT
ACGTGAAGCACCCCGCCGACATCCCCGACTACTTGAAGCTGTCCTTCCCCGAGGGCTTCAAGTGGGAGCG
CGTGATGAACTTCGAGGACGGCGGCGTGGTGACCGTGACCCAGGACTCCTCCCTGCAGGACGGCGAGTTC
ATCTACAAGGTGAAGCTGCGCGGCACCAACTTCCCCTCCGACGGCCCCGTAATGCAGAAGAAGACCATGG
GCTGGGAGGCCTCCTCCGAGCGGATGTACCCCGAGGACGGCGCCCTGAAGGGCGAGATCAAGCAGAGGCT
GAAGCTGAAGGACGGCGGCCACTACGACGCTGAGGTCAAGACCACCTACAAGGCCAAGAAGCCCGTGCAG
CTGCCCGGCGCCTACAACGTCAACATCAAGTTGGACATCACCTCCCACAACGAGGACTACACCATCGTGG
AACAGTACGAACGCGCCGAGGGCCGCCACTCCACCGGCGGCATGGACGAGCTGTACAAGCATATGTGAGT
ATCTAGAGTCAAGCAGATCGTTCAAACATTTGGCAATAAAGTTTCTTAAGATTGAATCCTGTTGCCGGTC
TTGCGATGATTATCATATAATTTCTGTTGAATTACGTTAAGCATGTAATAATTAACATGTAATGCATGAC
GTTATTTATGAGATGGGTTTTTATGATTAGAGTCCCGCAATTATACATTTAATACGCGATAGAAAACAAA
ATATAGCGCGCAAACTAGGATAAAGTATGTCATATGGCAGGTGCTCGAGCAATTCTGACAGGATATATTG
GCGGGTAAACCTAAGAGAAAAGAGCGTTTATTAGAATAATCGGATATTTAAAAGGGCGTGAAAAGGTTTA
TCCGTTCGTCCATTTGTATGTGCATGCCAACCACAGGGTTCCCCTCGGGATCAAAGTACTTTGATCCAAC
CCCTCCGCTGCTATAGTGCAGTCGGCTTCTGACGTTCAGTGCAGCCGTCATCTGAAAACGACATGTCGCA
CAAGTCCTAAGTTACGCGACAGGCTGCCGCCCTGCCCTTTTCCTGGCGTTTTCTTGTCGCGTGTTTTAGT
CGCATAAAGTAGAATACTTGCGACTAGAACCGGAGACATTACGCCATGAACAAGAGCGCCGCCGCTGGCC
TGCTGGGCTATGCCCGCGTCAGCACCGACGACCAGGACTTGACCAACCAACGGGCCGAACTGCACGCGGC
CGGCTGCACCAAGCTGTTTTCCGAGAAGATCACCGGCACCAGGCGCGACCGCCCGGAGCTGGCCAGGATG
CTTGACCACCTACGCCCTGGCGACGTTGTGACAGTGACCAGGCTAGACCGCCTGGCCCGCAGCACCCGCG
ACCTACTGGACATTGCCGAGCGCATCCAGGAGGCCGGCGCGGGCCTGCGTAGCCTGGCAGAGCCGTGGGC
CGACACCACCACGCCGGCCGGCCGCATGGTGTTGACCGTGTTCGCCGGCATTGCCGAGTTCGAGCGTTCC
CTAATCATCGACCGCACCCGGAGCGGGCGCGAGGCCGCCAAGGCCCGAGGCGTGAAGTTTGGCCCCCGCC
CTACCCTCACCCCGGCACAGATCGCGCACGCCCGCGAGCTGATCGACCAGGAAGGCCGCACCGTGAAAGA
GGCGGCTGCACTGCTTGGCGTGCATCGCTCGACCCTGTACCGCGCACTTGAGCGCAGCGAGGAAGTGACG
CCCACCGAGGCCAGGCGGCGCGGTGCCTTCCGTGAGGACGCATTGACCGAGGCCGACGCCCTGGCGGCCG
CCGAGAATGAACGCCAAGAGGAACAAGCATGAAACCGCACCAGGACGGCCAGGACGAACCGTTTTTCATT
ACCGAAGAGATCGAGGCGGAGATGATCGCGGCCGGGTACGTGTTCGAGCCGCCCGCGCACCTCTCAACCG
TGCGGCTGCATGAAATCCTGGCCGGTTTGTCTGATGCCAAGCTGGCGGCCTGGCCGGCCAGCTTGGCCGC
TGAAGAAACCGAGCGCCGCCGTCTAAAAAGGTGATGTGTATTTGAGTAAAACAGCTTGCGTCATGCGGTC
GCTGCGTATATGATGCGATGAGTAAATAAACAAATACGCAAGGGGAACGCATGAAGGTTATCGCTGTACT
TAACCAGAAAGGCGGGTCAGGCAAGACGACCATCGCAACCCATCTAGCCCGCGCCCTGCAACTCGCCGGG
GCCGATGTTCTGTTAGTCGATTCCGATCCCCAGGGCAGTGCCCGCGATTGGGCGGCCGTGCGGGAAGATC
AACCGCTAACCGTTGTCGGCATCGACCGCCCGACGATTGACCGCGACGTGAAGGCCATCGGCCGGCGCGA
CTTCGTAGTGATCGACGGAGCGCCCCAGGCGGCGGACTTGGCTGTGTCCGCGATCAAGGCAGCCGACTTC
GTGCTGATTCCGGTGCAGCCAAGCCCTTACGACATATGGGCCACCGCCGACCTGGTGGAGCTGGTTAAGC
AGCGCATTGAGGTCACGGATGGAAGGCTACAAGCGGCCTTTGTCGTGTCGCGGGCGATCAAAGGCACGCG
CATCGGCGGTGAGGTTGCCGAGGCGCTGGCCGGGTACGAGCTGCCCATTCTTGAGTCCCGTATCACGCAG
CGCGTGAGCTACCCAGGCACTGCCGCCGCCGGCACAACCGTTCTTGAATCAGAACCCGAGGGCGACGCTG
CCCGCGAGGTCCAGGCGCTGGCCGCTGAAATTAAATCAAAACTCATTTGAGTTAATGAGGTAAAGAGAAA
ATGAGCAAAAGCACAAACACGCTAAGTGCCGGCCGTCCGAGCGCACGCAGCAGCAAGGCTGCAACGTTGG
CCAGCCTGGCAGACACGCCAGCCATGAAGCGGGTCAACTTTCAGTTGCCGGCGGAGGATCACACCAAGCT
GAAGATGTACGCGGTACGCCAAGGCAAGACCATTACCGAGCTGCTATCTGAATACATCGCGCAGCTACCA
GAGTAAATGAGCAAATGAATAAATGAGTAGATGAATTTTAGCGGCTAAAGGAGGCGGCATGGAAAATCAA
GAACAACCAGGCACCGACGCCGTGGAATGCCCCATGTGTGGAGGAACGGGCGGTTGGCCAGGCGTAAGCG
GCTGGGTTGCCTGCCGGCCCTGCAATGGCACTGGAACCCCCAAGCCCGAGGAATCGGCGTGAGCGGTCGC
AAACCATCCGGCCCGGTACAAATCGGCGCGGCGCTGGGTGATGACCTGGTGGAGAAGTTGAAGGCCGCGC
AGGCCGCCCAGCGGCAACGCATCGAGGCAGAAGCACGCCCCGGTGAATCGTGGCAAGCGGCCGCTGATCG
AATCCGCAAAGAATCCCGGCAACCGCCGGCAGCCGGTGCGCCGTCGATTAGGAAGCCGCCCAAGGGCGAC
GAGCAACCAGATTTTTTCGTTCCGATGCTCTATGACGTGGGCACCCGCGATAGTCGCAGCATCATGGACG
TGGCCGTTTTCCGTCTGTCGAAGCGTGACCGACGAGCTGGCGAGGTGATCCGCTACGAGCTTCCAGACGG
GCACGTAGAGGTTTCCGCAGGGCCGGCCGGCATGGCCAGTGTGTGGGATTACGACCTGGTACTGATGGCG
GTTTCCCATCTAACCGAATCCATGAACCGATACCGGGAAGGGAAGGGAGACAAGCCCGGCCGCGTGTTCC
GTCCACACGTTGCGGACGTACTCAAGTTCTGCCGGCGAGCCGATGGCGGAAAGCAGAAAGACGACCTGGT
AGAAACCTGCATTCGGTTAAACACCACGCACGTTGCCATGCAGCGTACGAAGAAGGCCAAGAACGGCCGC
CTGGTGACGGTATCCGAGGGTGAAGCCTTGATTAGCCGCTACAAGATCGTAAAGAGCGAAACCGGGCGGC
CGGAGTACATCGAGATCGAGCTAGCTGATTGGATGTACCGCGAGATCACAGAAGGCAAGAACCCGGACGT
GCTGACGGTTCACCCCGATTACTTTTTGATCGATCCCGGCATCGGCCGTTTTCTCTACCGCCTGGCACGC
CGCGCCGCAGGCAAGGCAGAAGCCAGATGGTTGTTCAAGACGATCTACGAACGCAGTGGCAGCGCCGGAG
AGTTCAAGAAGTTCTGTTTCACCGTGCGCAAGCTGATCGGGTCAAATGACCTGCCGGAGTACGATTTGAA
GGAGGAGGCGGGGCAGGCTGGCCCGATCCTAGTCATGCGCTACCGCAACCTGATCGAGGGCGAAGCATCC
GCCGGTTCCTAATGTACGGAGCAGATGCTAGGGCAAATTGCCCTAGCAGGGGAAAAAGGTCGAAAAGGAC
TCTTTCCTGTGGATAGCACGTACATTGGGAACCCAAAGCCGTACATTGGGAACCGGAACCCGTACATTGG
GAACCCAAAGCCGTACATTGGGAACCGGTCACACATGTAAGTGACTGATATAAAAGAGAAAAAAGGCGAT
TTTTCCGCCTAAAACTCTTTAAAACTTATTAAAACTCTTAAAACCCGCCTGGCCTGTGCATAACTGTCTG
GCCAGCGCACAGCCGAAGAGCTGCAAAAAGCGCCTACCCTTCGGTCGCTGCGCTCCCTACGCCCCGCCGC
TTCGCGTCGGCCTATCGCGGCCGCTGGCCGCTCAAAAATGGCTGGCCTACGGCCAGGCAATCTACCAGGG
CGCGGACAAGCCGCGCCGTCGCCACTCGACCGCCGGCGCCCACATCAAGGCACCCTGCCTCGCGCGTTTC
GGTGATGACGGTGAAAACCTCTGACACATGCAGCTCCCGGTGACGGTCACAGCTTGTCTGTAAGCGGATG
CCGGGAGCAGACAAGCCCGTCAGGGCGCGTCAGCGGGTGTTGGCGGGTGTCGGGGCGCAGCCATGACCCA
GTCACGTAGCGATAGCGGAGTGTATACTGGCTTAACTATGCGGCATCAGAGCAGATTGTACTGAGAGTGC
ACCATATGCGGTGTGAAATACCGCACAGATGCGTAAGGAGAAAATACCGCATCAGGCGCTCTTCCGCTTC
CTCGCTCACTGACTCGCTGCGCTCGGTCGTTCGGCTGCGGCGAGCGGTATCAGCTCACTCAAAGGCGGTA
ATACGGTTATCCACAGAATCAGGGGATAACGCAGGAAAGAACATGTGAGCAAAAGGCCAGCAAAAGGCCA
GGAACCGTAAAAAGGCCGCGTTGCTGGCGTTTTTCCATAGGCTCCGCCCCCCTGACGAGCATCACAAAAA
TCGACGCTCAAGTCAGAGGTGGCGAAACCCGACAGGACTATAAAGATACCAGGCGTTTCCCCCTGGAAGC
TCCCTCGTGCGCTCTCCTGTTCCGACCCTGCCGCTTACCGGATACCTGTCCGCCTTTCTCCCTTCGGGAA
GCGTGGCGCTTTCTCATAGCTCACGCTGTAGGTATCTCAGTTCGGTGTAGGTCGTTCGCTCCAAGCTGGG
CTGTGTGCACGAACCCCCCGTTCAGCCCGACCGCTGCGCCTTATCCGGTAACTATCGTCTTGAGTCCAAC
CCGGTAAGACACGACTTATCGCCACTGGCAGCAGCCACTGGTAACAGGATTAGCAGAGCGAGGTATGTAG
GCGGTGCTACAGAGTTCTTGAAGTGGTGGCCTAACTACGGCTACACTAGAAGGACAGTATTTGGTATCTG
CGCTCTGCTGAAGCCAGTTACCTTCGGAAAAAGAGTTGGTAGCTCTTGATCCGGCAAACAAACCACCGCT
GGTAGCGGTGGTTTTTTTGTTTGCAAGCAGCAGATTACGCGCAGAAAAAAAGGATCTCAAGAAGATCCTT
TGATCTTTTCTACGGGGTCTGACGCTCAGTGGAACGAAAACTCACGTTAAGGGATTTTGGTCATGCATTC
TAGGTGATTAGAAAAACTCATCGAGCATCAAATGAAACTGCAATTTATTCATATCAGGATTATCAATACC
ATATTTTTGAAAAAGCCGTTTCTGTAATGAAGGAGAAAACTCACCGAGGCAGTTCCATAGGATGGCAAGA
TCCTGGTATCGGTCTGCGATTCCGACTCGTCCAACATCAATACAACCTATTAATTTCCCCTCGTCAAAAA
TAAGGTTATCAAGTGAGAAATCACCATGAGTGACGACTGAATCCGGTGAGAATGGCAAAAGTTTATGCAT
TTCTTTCCAGACTTGTTCAACAGGCCAGCCATTACGCTCGTCATCAAAATCACTCGCATCAACCAAACCG
TTATTCATTCGTGATTGCGCCTGAGCGAGTCGAAATACGCGATCGCTGTTAAAAGGACAATTACAAACAG
GAATCGAATGCAACCGGCGCAGGAACACTGCCAGCGCATCAACAATATTTTCACCTGAATCAGGATATTC
TTCTAATACCTGGAATGCTGTTTTCCCTGGGATCGCAGTGGTGAGTAACCATGCATCATCAGGAGTACGG
ATAAAATGCTTGATGGTCGGAAGAGGCATAAATTCCGTCAGCCAGTTTAGTCTGACCATCTCATCTGTAA
CATCATTGGCAACGCTACCTTTGCCATGTTTCAGAAACAACTCTGGCGCATCGGGCTTCCCATACAATCG
GTAGATTGTCGCACCTGATTGCCCGACATTATCGCGAGCCCATTTATACCCATATAAATCAGCATCCATG
TTGGAATTTAATCGCGGCCTTGAGCAAGACGTTTCCCGTTGAATATGGCTCATAACAGAACTTATTATTT
CCTTCCTCTTTTCTACAGTATTTAAAGATACCCCAAGAAGCTAATTATAACAAGACGAACTCCAATTCAC
TGTTCCTTGCATTCTAAAACCTTAAATACCAGAAAACAGCTTTTTCAAAGTTGTTTTCAAAGTTGGCGTA
TAACATAGTATCGACGGAGCCGATTTTGAAACCGCGGTGATCACAGGCAGCAACGCTCTGTCATCGTTAC
AATCAACATGCTACCCTCCGCGAGATCATCCGTGTTTCAAACCCGGCAGCTTAGTTGCCGTTCTTCCGAA
TAGCATCGGTAACATGAGCAAAGTCTGCCGCCTTACAACGGCTCTCCCGCTGACGCCGTCCCGGACTGAT
GGGCTGCCTGTATCGAGTGGTGATTTTGTGCCGAGCTGCCGGTCGGGGAGCTGTTGGCTGGCTGGTGGCA
GGATATATTGTGGTGTAAACA
